LOCUS       Exported 8323 bp ds-DNA circular SYN 13-MAY-2021
DEFINITION  3rd generation lentiviral gRNA plasmid targeting human LMTK2.
ACCESSION   .
VERSION     .
KEYWORDS    LMTK2 gRNA (BRDN0001148094)
SOURCE      synthetic DNA construct
  ORGANISM  synthetic DNA construct
REFERENCE   1 (bases 1 to 8323)
  AUTHORS   Doench JG, Fusi N, Sullender M, Hegde M, Vaimberg EW, Donovan KF,
            Smith I, Tothova Z, Wilen C, Orchard R, Virgin HW, Listgarten J,
            Root DE
  TITLE     Optimized sgRNA design to maximize activity and minimize off-target
            effects of CRISPR-Cas9.
  JOURNAL   Nat Biotechnol. 2016 Jan 18. doi: 10.1038/nbt.3437.
  PUBMED    26780180
REFERENCE   2 (bases 1 to 8323)
  AUTHORS   .
  TITLE     Direct Submission
  JOURNAL   Exported May 13, 2021 from SnapGene Server 1.1.58
            http://www.snapgene.com
FEATURES             Location/Qualifiers
     source          1..8323
                     /organism="synthetic DNA construct"
                     /mol_type="other DNA"
     promoter        87..1265
                     /label=EF-1-alpha promoter
                     /note="strong constitutive promoter for human elongation
                     factor EF-1-alpha"
     intron          318..1256
                     /label=EF-1-alpha intron A
                     /note="intron upstream of the start codon of human
                     EF-1-alpha"
     primer_bind     1213..1233
                     /label=EF1a-F
                     /note="Human elongation factor-1a promoter, forward primer"
     CDS             1278..1877
                     /codon_start=1
                     /gene="pac from Streptomyces alboniger"
                     /product="puromycin N-acetyltransferase"
                     /label=PuroR
                     /note="confers resistance to puromycin"
                     /translation="MTEYKPTVRLATRDDVPRAVRTLAAAFADYPATRHTVDPDRHIER
                     VTELQELFLTRVGLDIGKVWVADDGAAVAVWTTPESVEAGAVFAEIGPRMAELSGSRLA
                     AQQQMEGLLAPHRPKEPAWFLATVGVSPDHQGKGLGSAVVLPGVEAAERAGVPAFLETS
                     APRNLPFYERLGFTVTADVEVPEGPRTWCMTRKPGA"
     primer_bind     complement(1278..1297)
                     /label=Puro-R
                     /note="Puromycin resistance gene, reverse primer. Also
                     called puro-variant-R"
     primer_bind     1774..1794
                     /label=Puro-F
                     /note="Puromycin resistance gene, forward primer"
     misc_feature    1893..2481
                     /label=WPRE
                     /note="woodchuck hepatitis virus posttranscriptional
                     regulatory element"
     primer_bind     complement(1946..1966)
                     /label=WPRE-R
                     /note="WPRE, reverse primer"
     CDS             complement(2364..2375)
                     /codon_start=1
                     /product="Factor Xa recognition and cleavage site"
                     /label=Factor Xa site
                     /translation="IEGR"
     LTR             2553..2786
                     /label=3' LTR (Delta-U3)
                     /note="self-inactivating 3' long terminal repeat (LTR) from
                     HIV-1"
     polyA_signal    2864..2985
                     /label=SV40 poly(A) signal
                     /note="SV40 polyadenylation signal"
     primer_bind     complement(2901..2920)
                     /label=SV40pA-R
                     /note="SV40 polyA, reverse primer"
     primer_bind     2955..2974
                     /label=EBV-rev
                     /note="SV40 polyA terminator, reverse primer"
     rep_origin      3025..3160
                     /label=SV40 ori
                     /note="SV40 origin of replication"
     primer_bind     3087..3106
                     /label=SV40pro-F
                     /note="SV40 promoter/origin, forward primer"
     primer_bind     complement(3180..3199)
                     /label=T7
                     /note="T7 promoter, forward primer"
     promoter        complement(3181..3199)
                     /label=T7 promoter
                     /note="promoter for bacteriophage T7 RNA polymerase"
     primer_bind     complement(3209..3226)
                     /label=M13 Forward
                     /note="In lacZ gene. Also called M13-F20 or M13 (-21)
                     Forward"
     primer_bind     complement(3209..3225)
                     /label=M13 fwd
                     /note="common sequencing primer, one of multiple similar
                     variants"
     primer_bind     complement(3218..3240)
                     /label=M13/pUC Forward
                     /note="In lacZ gene"
     rep_origin      3367..3822
                     /direction=RIGHT
                     /label=f1 ori
                     /note="f1 bacteriophage origin of replication; arrow
                     indicates direction of (+) strand synthesis"
     primer_bind     complement(3454..3473)
                     /label=F1ori-R
                     /note="F1 origin, reverse primer"
     primer_bind     3664..3685
                     /label=F1ori-F
                     /note="F1 origin, forward primer"
     promoter        3848..3952
                     /gene="bla"
                     /label=AmpR promoter
     CDS             3953..4813
                     /codon_start=1
                     /gene="bla"
                     /product="beta-lactamase"
                     /label=AmpR
                     /note="confers resistance to ampicillin, carbenicillin, and
                     related antibiotics"
                     /translation="MSIQHFRVALIPFFAAFCLPVFAHPETLVKVKDAEDQLGARVGYI
                     ELDLNSGKILESFRPEERFPMMSTFKVLLCGAVLSRIDAGQEQLGRRIHYSQNDLVEYS
                     PVTEKHLTDGMTVRELCSAAITMSDNTAANLLLTTIGGPKELTAFLHNMGDHVTRLDRW
                     EPELNEAIPNDERDTTMPVAMATTLRKLLTGELLTLASRQQLIDWMEADKVAGPLLRSA
                     LPAGWFIADKSGAGERGSRGIIAALGPDGKPSRIVVIYTTGSQATMDERNRQIAEIGAS
                     LIKHW"
     primer_bind     complement(4171..4190)
                     /label=Amp-R
                     /note="Ampicillin resistance gene, reverse primer"
     rep_origin      4984..5572
                     /direction=RIGHT
                     /label=ori
                     /note="high-copy-number ColE1/pMB1/pBR322/pUC origin of
                     replication"
     primer_bind     5473..5492
                     /label=pBR322ori-F
                     /note="pBR322 origin, forward primer"
     primer_bind     5726..5743
                     /label=L4440
                     /note="L4440 vector, forward primer"
     protein_bind    5860..5881
                     /label=CAP binding site
                     /bound_moiety="E. coli catabolite activator protein"
                     /note="CAP binding activates transcription in the presence
                     of cAMP."
     promoter        5896..5926
                     /label=lac promoter
                     /note="promoter for the E. coli lac operon"
     protein_bind    5934..5950
                     /label=lac operator
                     /bound_moiety="lac repressor encoded by lacI"
                     /note="The lac repressor binds to the lac operator to
                     inhibit transcription in E. coli. This inhibition can be
                     relieved by adding lactose or
                     isopropyl-beta-D-thiogalactopyranoside (IPTG)."
     primer_bind     5939..5961
                     /label=M13/pUC Reverse
                     /note="In lacZ gene"
     primer_bind     5958..5974
                     /label=M13 rev
                     /note="common sequencing primer, one of multiple similar
                     variants"
     primer_bind     5958..5974
                     /label=M13 Reverse
                     /note="In lacZ gene. Also called M13-rev"
     primer_bind     5993..6013
                     /label=T3
                     /note="T3 promoter, forward primer"
     promoter        5995..6013
                     /label=T3 promoter
                     /note="promoter for bacteriophage T3 RNA polymerase"
     promoter        6041..6267
                     /label=RSV promoter
                     /note="Rous sarcoma virus enhancer/promoter"
     LTR             6268..6448
                     /label=5' LTR (truncated)
                     /note="truncated 5' long terminal repeat (LTR) from HIV-1"
     misc_feature    6495..6620
                     /label=HIV-1 Psi
                     /note="packaging signal of human immunodeficiency virus
                     type 1"
     misc_feature    7113..7346
                     /label=RRE
                     /note="The Rev response element (RRE) of HIV-1 allows for
                     Rev-dependent mRNA export from the nucleus to the
                     cytoplasm."
     CDS             7531..7575
                     /codon_start=1
                     /product="antigenic peptide corresponding to amino acids
                     655 to 669 of the HIV envelope protein gp41 (Lutje Hulsik
                     et al., 2013)"
                     /label=gp41 peptide
                     /note="recognized by the 2H10 single-chain llama nanobody"
                     /translation="KNEQELLELDKWASL"
     promoter        7753..7993
                     /label=U6 promoter
                     /note="RNA polymerase III promoter for human U6 snRNA"
     primer_bind     7753..7773
                     /label=hU6-F
                     /note="Human U6 promoter, forward primer"
     primer_bind     7924..7943
                     /label=LKO.1 5'
                     /note="Human U6 promoter, forward primer"
     misc_RNA        8023..8098
                     /label=gRNA scaffold
                     /note="guide RNA scaffold for the Streptococcus pyogenes
                     CRISPR/Cas9 system"
     misc_feature    8154..8271
                     /label=cPPT/CTS
                     /note="central polypurine tract and central termination
                     sequence of HIV-1"
ORIGIN
        1 cccgggtgca aagatggata aagttttaaa cagagaggaa tctttgcagc taatggacct
       61 tctaggtctt gaaaggagtg ggaattggct ccggtgcccg tcagtgggca gagcgcacat
      121 cgcccacagt ccccgagaag ttggggggag gggtcggcaa ttgatccggt gcctagagaa
      181 ggtggcgcgg ggtaaactgg gaaagtgatg tcgtgtactg gctccgcctt tttcccgagg
      241 gtgggggaga accgtatata agtgcagtag tcgccgtgaa cgttcttttt cgcaacgggt
      301 ttgccgccag aacacaggta agtgccgtgt gtggttcccg cgggcctggc ctctttacgg
      361 gttatggccc ttgcgtgcct tgaattactt ccacctggct gcagtacgtg attcttgatc
      421 ccgagcttcg ggttggaagt gggtgggaga gttcgaggcc ttgcgcttaa ggagcccctt
      481 cgcctcgtgc ttgagttgag gcctggcctg ggcgctgggg ccgccgcgtg cgaatctggt
      541 ggcaccttcg cgcctgtctc gctgctttcg ataagtctct agccatttaa aatttttgat
      601 gacctgctgc gacgcttttt ttctggcaag atagtcttgt aaatgcgggc caagatctgc
      661 acactggtat ttcggttttt ggggccgcgg gcggcgacgg ggcccgtgcg tcccagcgca
      721 catgttcggc gaggcggggc ctgcgagcgc ggccaccgag aatcggacgg gggtagtctc
      781 aagctggccg gcctgctctg gtgcctggcc tcgcgccgcc gtgtatcgcc ccgccctggg
      841 cggcaaggct ggcccggtcg gcaccagttg cgtgagcgga aagatggccg cttcccggcc
      901 ctgctgcagg gagctcaaaa tggaggacgc ggcgctcggg agagcgggcg ggtgagtcac
      961 ccacacaaag gaaaagggcc tttccgtcct cagccgtcgc ttcatgtgac tccacggagt
     1021 accgggcgcc gtccaggcac ctcgattagt tctcgagctt ttggagtacg tcgtctttag
     1081 gttgggggga ggggttttat gcgatggagt ttccccacac tgagtgggtg gagactgaag
     1141 ttaggccagc ttggcacttg atgtaattct ccttggaatt tgcccttttt gagtttggat
     1201 cttggttcat tctcaagcct cagacagtgg ttcaaagttt ttttcttcca tttcaggtgt
     1261 cgtgacgtac ggccaccatg accgagtaca agcccacggt gcgcctcgcc acccgcgacg
     1321 acgtccccag ggccgtacgc accctcgccg ccgcgttcgc cgactacccc gccacgcgcc
     1381 acaccgtcga tccggaccgc cacatcgagc gggtcaccga gctgcaagaa ctcttcctca
     1441 cgcgcgtcgg gctcgacatc ggcaaggtgt gggtcgcgga cgacggcgcc gccgtggcgg
     1501 tctggaccac gccggagagc gtcgaagcgg gggcggtgtt cgccgagatc ggcccgcgca
     1561 tggccgagtt gagcggttcc cggctggccg cgcagcaaca gatggaaggc ctcctggcgc
     1621 cgcaccggcc caaggagccc gcgtggttcc tggccaccgt cggagtctcg cccgaccacc
     1681 agggcaaggg tctgggcagc gccgtcgtgc tccccggagt ggaggcggcc gagcgcgccg
     1741 gggtgcccgc cttcctggag acctccgcgc cccgcaacct ccccttctac gagcggctcg
     1801 gcttcaccgt caccgccgac gtcgaggtgc ccgaaggacc gcgcacctgg tgcatgaccc
     1861 gcaagcccgg tgcctgaacg cgttaagtcg acaatcaacc tctggattac aaaatttgtg
     1921 aaagattgac tggtattctt aactatgttg ctccttttac gctatgtgga tacgctgctt
     1981 taatgccttt gtatcatgct attgcttccc gtatggcttt cattttctcc tccttgtata
     2041 aatcctggtt gctgtctctt tatgaggagt tgtggcccgt tgtcaggcaa cgtggcgtgg
     2101 tgtgcactgt gtttgctgac gcaaccccca ctggttgggg cattgccacc acctgtcagc
     2161 tcctttccgg gactttcgct ttccccctcc ctattgccac ggcggaactc atcgccgcct
     2221 gccttgcccg ctgctggaca ggggctcggc tgttgggcac tgacaattcc gtggtgttgt
     2281 cggggaaatc atcgtccttt ccttggctgc tcgcctgtgt tgccacctgg attctgcgcg
     2341 ggacgtcctt ctgctacgtc ccttcggccc tcaatccagc ggaccttcct tcccgcggcc
     2401 tgctgccggc tctgcggcct cttccgcgtc ttcgccttcg ccctcagacg agtcggatct
     2461 ccctttgggc cgcctccccg cgtcgacttt aagaccaatg acttacaagg cagctgtaga
     2521 tcttagccac tttttaaaag aaaagggggg actggaaggg ctaattcact cccaacgaag
     2581 acaagatctg ctttttgctt gtactgggtc tctctggtta gaccagatct gagcctggga
     2641 gctctctggc taactaggga acccactgct taagcctcaa taaagcttgc cttgagtgct
     2701 tcaagtagtg tgtgcccgtc tgttgtgtga ctctggtaac tagagatccc tcagaccctt
     2761 ttagtcagtg tggaaaatct ctagcagtac gtatagtagt tcatgtcatc ttattattca
     2821 gtatttataa cttgcaaaga aatgaatatc agagagtgag aggaacttgt ttattgcagc
     2881 ttataatggt tacaaataaa gcaatagcat cacaaatttc acaaataaag catttttttc
     2941 actgcattct agttgtggtt tgtccaaact catcaatgta tcttatcatg tctggctcta
     3001 gctatcccgc ccctaactcc gcccatcccg cccctaactc cgcccagttc cgcccattct
     3061 ccgccccatg gctgactaat tttttttatt tatgcagagg ccgaggccgc ctcggcctct
     3121 gagctattcc agaagtagtg aggaggcttt tttggaggcc tagggacgta cccaattcgc
     3181 cctatagtga gtcgtattac gcgcgctcac tggccgtcgt tttacaacgt cgtgactggg
     3241 aaaaccctgg cgttacccaa cttaatcgcc ttgcagcaca tccccctttc gccagctggc
     3301 gtaatagcga agaggcccgc accgatcgcc cttcccaaca gttgcgcagc ctgaatggcg
     3361 aatgggnnnn nnnnnnnnnn nnnnnnnnnn nnnnnnnnnn nnnnnnnnnn nnnnnnnnnn
     3421 nnnnnnnnnn nnnnnnnnnn nnnnnnnnnn nnnnnnnnnn nnnnnnnnnn nnnnnnnnnn
     3481 nnnnnnnnnn cnnnnnnnnn nnnnnnnnnn nnnnnnnnnn nnnnnnnnnn nnnnnnnnnn
     3541 nnnnnnnnnn nnnnnnnnnn nnnnnnnnnn nnnnnnnnnn nnannnnnnn nnnnnnnnnn
     3601 nnnnnnnnnn nnnnnnnnnn nnnnnnnnnn nncctttgac gttggagtcc acgttcttta
     3661 atagtggact cttgttccaa actggaacaa cactcaaccc tatctcggtc tattcttttg
     3721 atttataagg gattttgccg atttcggcct attggttaaa aaatgagctg atttaacaaa
     3781 aatttaacgc gaattttaac aaaatattaa cgcttacaat ttaggtggca cttttcgggg
     3841 aaatgtgcgc ggaaccccta tttgtttatt tttctaaata cattcaaata tgtatccgct
     3901 catgagacaa taaccctgat aaatgcttca ataatattga aaaaggaaga gtatgagtat
     3961 tcaacatttc cgtgtcgccc ttattccctt ttttgcggca ttttgccttc ctgtttttgc
     4021 tcacccagaa acgctggtga aagtaaaaga tgctgaagat cagttgggtg cacgagtggg
     4081 ttacatcgaa ctggatctca acagcggtaa gatccttgag agttttcgcc ccgaagaacg
     4141 ttttccaatg atgagcactt ttaaagttct gctatgtggc gcggtattat cccgtattga
     4201 cgccgggcaa gagcaactcg gtcgccgcat acactattct cagaatgact tggttgagta
     4261 ctcaccagtc acagaaaagc atcttacgga tggcatgaca gtaagagaat tatgcagtgc
     4321 tgccataacc atgagtgata acactgcggc caacttactt ctgacaacga tcggaggacc
     4381 gaaggagcta accgcttttt tgcacaacat gggggatcat gtaactcgcc ttgatcgttg
     4441 ggaaccggag ctgaatgaag ccataccaaa cgacgagcgt gacaccacga tgcctgtagc
     4501 aatggcaaca acgttgcgca aactattaac tggcgaacta cttactctag cttcccggca
     4561 acaattaata gactggatgg aggcggataa agttgcagga ccacttctgc gctcggccct
     4621 tccggctggc tggtttattg ctgataaatc tggagccggt gagcgtgggt ctcgcggtat
     4681 cattgcagca ctggggccag atggtaagcc ctcccgtatc gtagttatct acacgacggg
     4741 gagtcaggca actatggatg aacgaaatag acagatcgct gagataggtg cctcactgat
     4801 taagcattgg taactgtcag accaagttta ctcatatata ctttagattg atttaaaact
     4861 tcatttttaa tttaaaagga tctaggtgaa gatccttttt gataatctca tgaccaaaat
     4921 cccttaacgt gagttttcgt tccactgagc gtcagacccc gtagaaaaga tcaaaggatc
     4981 ttcttgagat cctttttttc tgcgcgtaat ctgctgcttg caaacaaaaa aaccaccgct
     5041 accagcggtg gtttgtttgc cggatcaaga gctaccaact ctttttccga aggtaactgg
     5101 cttcagcaga gcgcagatac caaatactgt tcttctagtg tagccgtagt taggccacca
     5161 cttcaagaac tctgtagcac cgcctacata cctcgctctg ctaatcctgt taccagtggc
     5221 tgctgccagt ggcgataagt cgtgtcttac cgggttggac tcaagacgat agttaccgga
     5281 taaggcgcag cggtcgggct gaacgggggg ttcgtgcaca cagcccagct tggagcgaac
     5341 gacctacacc gaactgagat acctacagcg tgagctatga gaaagcgcca cgcttcccga
     5401 agggagaaag gcggacaggt atccggtaag cggcagggtc ggaacaggag agcgcacgag
     5461 ggagcttcca gggggaaacg cctggtatct ttatagtcct gtcgggtttc gccacctctg
     5521 acttgagcgt cgatttttgt gatgctcgtc aggggggcgg agcctatgga aaaacgccag
     5581 caacgcggcc tttttacggt tcctggcctt ttgctggcct tttgctcaca tgttctttcc
     5641 tgcgttatcc cctgattctg tggataaccg tattaccgcc tttgagtgag ctgataccgc
     5701 tcgccgcagc cgaacgaccg agcgcagcga gtcagtgagc gaggaagcgg aagagcgccc
     5761 aatacgcaaa ccgcctctcc ccgcgcgttg gccgattcat taatgcagct ggcacgacag
     5821 gtttcccgac tggaaagcgg gcagtgagcg caacgcaatt aatgtgagtt agctcactca
     5881 ttaggcaccc caggctttac actttatgct tccggctcgt atgttgtgtg gaattgtgag
     5941 cggataacaa tttcacacag gaaacagcta tgaccatgat tacgccaagc gcgcaattaa
     6001 ccctcactaa agggaacaaa agctggagct gcaagcttaa tgtagtctta tgcaatactc
     6061 ttgtagtctt gcaacatggt aacgatgagt tagcaacatg ccttacaagg agagaaaaag
     6121 caccgtgcat gccgattggt ggaagtaagg tggtacgatc gtgccttatt aggaaggcaa
     6181 cagacgggtc tgacatggat tggacgaacc actgaattgc cgcattgcag agatattgta
     6241 tttaagtgcc tagctcgata cataaacggg tctctctggt tagaccagat ctgagcctgg
     6301 gagctctctg gctaactagg gaacccactg cttaagcctc aataaagctt gccttgagtg
     6361 cttcaagtag tgtgtgcccg tctgttgtgt gactctggta actagagatc cctcagaccc
     6421 ttttagtcag tgtggaaaat ctctagcagt ggcgcccgaa cagggacttg aaagcgaaag
     6481 ggaaaccaga ggagctctct cgacgcagga ctcggcttgc tgaagcgcgc acggcaagag
     6541 gcgaggggcg gcgactggtg agtacgccaa aaattttgac tagcggaggc tagaaggaga
     6601 gagatgggtg cgagagcgtc agtattaagc gggggagaat tagatcgcga tgggaaaaaa
     6661 ttcggttaag gccaggggga aagaaaaaat ataaattaaa acatatagta tgggcaagca
     6721 gggagctaga acgattcgca gttaatcctg gcctgttaga aacatcagaa ggctgtagac
     6781 aaatactggg acagctacaa ccatcccttc agacaggatc agaagaactt agatcattat
     6841 ataatacagt agcaaccctc tattgtgtgc atcaaaggat agagataaaa gacaccaagg
     6901 aagctttaga caagatagag gaagagcaaa acaaaagtaa gaccaccgca cagcaagcgg
     6961 ccgctgatct tcagacctgg aggaggagat atgagggaca attggagaag tgaattatat
     7021 aaatataaag tagtaaaaat tgaaccatta ggagtagcac ccaccaaggc aaagagaaga
     7081 gtggtgcaga gagaaaaaag agcagtggga ataggagctt tgttccttgg gttcttggga
     7141 gcagcaggaa gcactatggg cgcagcgtca atgacgctga cggtacaggc cagacaatta
     7201 ttgtctggta tagtgcagca gcagaacaat ttgctgaggg ctattgaggc gcaacagcat
     7261 ctgttgcaac tcacagtctg gggcatcaag cagctccagg caagaatcct ggctgtggaa
     7321 agatacctaa aggatcaaca gctcctgggg atttggggtt gctctggaaa actcatttgc
     7381 accactgctg tgccttggaa tgctagttgg agtaataaat ctctggaaca gatttggaat
     7441 cacacgacct ggatggagtg ggacagagaa attaacaatt acacaagctt aatacactcc
     7501 ttaattgaag aatcgcaaaa ccagcaagaa aagaatgaac aagaattatt ggaattagat
     7561 aaatgggcaa gtttgtggaa ttggtttaac ataacaaatt ggctgtggta tataaaatta
     7621 ttcataatga tagtaggagg cttggtaggt ttaagaatag tttttgctgt actttctata
     7681 gtgaatagag ttaggcaggg atattcacca ttatcgtttc agacccacct cccaaccccg
     7741 aggggaccca gagagggcct atttcccatg attccttcat atttgcatat acgatacaag
     7801 gctgttagag agataattag aattaatttg actgtaaaca caaagatatt agtacaaaat
     7861 acgtgacgta gaaagtaata atttcttggg tagtttgcag ttttaaaatt atgttttaaa
     7921 atggactatc atatgcttac cgtaacttga aagtatttcg atttcttggc tttatatatc
     7981 ttgtggaaag gacgaaacac cgtctggagc agtccatcgc aggttttaga gctagaaata
     8041 gcaagttaaa ataaggctag tccgttatca acttgaaaaa gtggcaccga gtcggtgctt
     8101 ttttaagctt ggcgtaacta gatcttgaga caaatggcag tattcatcca caattttaaa
     8161 agaaaagggg ggattggggg gtacagtgca ggggaaagaa tagtagacat aatagcaaca
     8221 gacatacaaa ctaaagaatt acaaaaacaa attacaaaaa ttcaaaattt tcgggtttat
     8281 tacagggaca gcagagatcc actttggcgc cggctcgagg ggg
//
