[The description below was written by a language model from this plasmid's Addgene catalogue record and the feature table of its GenBank file.]
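Description:
LMTK2 gRNA (BRDN0001148094) is an 8.3 kb third-generation lentiviral CRISPR plasmid built on the lentiGuide-Puro backbone. It carries a single guide RNA directed against human LMTK2 (lemur tyrosine kinase 2), designed against the NM_014916.3 reference transcript. In bacteria it is maintained at high copy from a ColE1/pUC-type origin under ampicillin selection (AmpR). An f1 origin, an SV40 origin and poly(A) signal, and lac, T3 and T7 promoter remnants are also present in the backbone.

The lentiviral transfer cassette begins with an RSV promoter fused to a truncated HIV-1 5' LTR, which drives Tat-independent production of the genomic RNA in packaging cells. This is followed by the Psi packaging signal and the RRE for Rev-dependent nuclear export. The cassette ends in a U3-deleted, self-inactivating 3' LTR. Within it, a human U6 RNA polymerase III promoter transcribes the LMTK2-specific spacer joined to the Streptococcus pyogenes Cas9 guide RNA scaffold. A cPPT/CTS element, which aids nuclear import of the viral genome, lies downstream of the scaffold. After it, an EF-1-alpha promoter with its intron A drives puromycin N-acetyltransferase, so transduced mammalian cells can be selected with puromycin. A WPRE follows the puromycin gene to enhance transcript expression.

The plasmid does not encode Cas9, so it must be paired with a separate Cas9 vector or used in cells that already express Cas9. It belongs to a human kinome guide RNA collection associated with work on optimised sgRNA design, and is intended for Cas9-mediated targeting of LMTK2 in human cells.
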