Addgene plasmid #76175: LMTK2 gRNA (BRDN0001148094)
Purpose: 3rd generation lentiviral gRNA plasmid targeting human LMTK2
Depositing lab: John Doench & David Root. Depositing organization: Broad Institute. Publication: Optimized sgRNA design to maximize activity and minimize off-target effects of CRISPR-Cas9. Doench JG, Fusi N, Sullender M, Hegde M, Vaimberg EW, Donovan KF, Smith I, Tothova Z, Wilen C, Orchard R, Virgin HW, Listgarten J, Root DE. Nat Biotechnol. 2016 Jan 18. doi: 10.1038/nbt.3437. PubMed 26780180.
Backbone
  Vector backbone: lentiGuide-Puro
  Backbone manufacturer: Zhang Lab (Addgene plasmid # 52963)
  Vector type: Mammalian Expression, Lentiviral, CRISPR
  Selectable markers: Puromycin
Growth in bacteria
  Bacterial resistance: Ampicillin, 100 μg/mL
  Growth temperature: 37°C
  Growth strain: DH5alpha
  Copy number: High Copy
Gene/Insert
  Gene/Insert name: LMTK2 (alt names: LMTK2; NM_014916.3)
  gRNA/shRNA sequence: TCTGGAGCAGTCCATCGCAG
  Species: H. sapiens (human)
  Entrez Gene: LMTK2 (a.k.a. AATYK2, BREK, KPI-2, KPI2, LMR2, PPP1R100, cprk, hBREK)
  Promoter: hU6
  Cloning method: Unknown
  Sequencing primers: 5′ U6-F; 3′ pS2-R
Terms and licenses: Academic/Nonprofit Terms; Industry Terms: Not Available to Industry
Depositor comments: The gRNA was designed to target the following Genbank reference sequence(s): NM_014916.3. Note that this plasmid does NOT contain Cas9. It should be used in conjunction with lentiCas9-Blast (Addgene #52962) or otherwise with cell lines already expressing Cas9. Browse the full kinome gRNA library at http://www.addgene.org/pooled-library/broadgpp-human-kinome/ or visit http://www.broadinstitute.org/rnai/public/ for detailed protocols and information.
How to cite: LMTK2 gRNA (BRDN0001148094) was a gift from John Doench & David Root (Addgene plasmid # 76175 ; http://n2t.net/addgene:76175 ; RRID:Addgene_76175)
