>Addgene plasmid #76175 | LMTK2 gRNA (BRDN0001148094) | depositor partial sequence | sequence record 143635 | Target Sequence
TCTGGAGCAGTCCATCGCAG
