>Addgene plasmid #76175 | LMTK2 gRNA (BRDN0001148094) | addgene partial sequence | sequence record 185331 | hU6-F
GTAGAAAGTAATAATTTCTTGGGTAGTTTGCAGTTTTAAAATTATGTTTTAAAATGGACTATCATATGCT
TACCGTAACTTGAAAGTATTTCGATTTCTTGGCTTTATATATCTTGTGGAAAGGACGAAACACCGTCTGG
AGCAGTCCATCGCAGGTTTTAGAGCTAGAAATAGCAAGTTAAAATAAGGCTAGTCCGTTATCAACTTGAA
AAAGTGGCACCGAGTCGGTGCTTTTTTAAGCTTGGCGTAACTAGATCTTGAGACAAATGGCAGTATTCAT
CCACAATTTTAAAAGAAAAGGGGGGATTGGGGGGTACAGTGCAGGGGAAAGAATAGTAGACATAATAGCA
ACAGACATACAAACTAAAGAATTACAAAAACAAATTACAAAAATTCAAAATTTTCGGGTTTATTACAGGG
ACAGCAGAGATCCACTTTGGCGCCGGCTCGAGGGGGCCCGGGTGCAAAGATGGATAAAGTTTTAAACAGA
GAGGAATCTTTGCAGCTAATGGACCTTCTAGGTCTTGAAAGGAGTGGGAATTGGCTCCGGTGCCCGTCAG
TGGGCAGAGC
